>Addgene plasmid #27950 | pUT1677-HQ858868 | depositor full sequence | sequence record 13224 | Author sequence
CAAATAATGATTTTATTTTGACTGATAGTGACCTGTTCGTTGCAACAAATTGATGAGCAATGCTTTTTTA
TAATGCCAACTTTGTACAAAAAAGCAGGCTCCGCGGCCGCCTTGTTTAACTTTAAGAAGGAGCCCTTCAC
CATGAACAGGATGACGGCGCCGCACGGGGGGATGCCGCCGCCGCCGATGCCGGCGGCGGGGGGGCTGGCG
AGGTACGGCTCGGCGCCGGGGTCGCTGCTGGCGTCGATCGCCGACTCGGTGATCCGGGGCCGCGGGGTTG
GGGTTGTCGATCAGCTGCATCATCATCAGCATCAGCATCAGCTTCCGCCGCCGCCGCCGCCGCAGCAGCA
GCAGATGGTGGGGAGGTACTTCTCCGCGGAGTCGTCGGGGCTCACCTCCTGCGAGTCCAGCTGCCGGACG
ACGACGACGACGTCCACAGCGGCGGCGGCCGATGTCGGGCGGCACCCGCTCGAGCGCGCGTACGGCGGCT
CCGGCGAGATCCACGTCGACGCCTCCTCCGCCGCCGTCCCGCTCTTCCGCCACAGCAGCTCCCCCGCCGG
CCTCCTCTCCCGCCTCATGGCTGACCCGCACGGCAATGGCATGGCCGCGACGAGAGGGATGGGCGGCTAC
TCCGGCGGCGGCGGCGACGCCGGCGCGATGGCGCACAGGAGGCTGAGCTCGCAGTGGAGCTTCTCGCGGC
AGGACCTGCCGCAGATATCGGAGATGGGCGGCCTCATCCCCGACATCGGGGAGAGCATCGTCACCGGCGG
CGGCGGCAACAGCTCCAGCAATGGCGCCGGCCACGGCGCGCAGTCCTCCTCCTTCCTCTCCTCCAGGAAC
TTCTCCATGAGCTCCTGGGACGACACCAACTCCATCATGTTCTCGCCCCCGAGCAGCAGCAAGAAGGCCC
GCGTCGCCGCCGCCGCCGCCGGCGACCACGGCGACGACATGGTCTCCAGCTTCAGCAACATCGACTCCCA
GTTTGGCTTGTCGAAGCAGTCGTCGCTGGAGATGGCCGGCATGGATGACTTCTTGCAGCTCCAGCCAGAC
TCCGTCGCCTGCAGGGCCCGGGCAAAGCGCGGCTGCGCGACGCACCCGCGGAGCATCGCTGAGAGGGAGA
GGAGAACGAGGATTAGCAAGAGGCTGAAGAAGCTGCAGGATCTCGTGCCGAACATGGACAAGCAAACGAA
TACATCAGACATGTTGGATATTGCTGTAACCTACATCAAGGAGCTTCAGGGCCAAGTTGAGAAGCTAAAA
CATGACCAAGCAAACTGCACTTGCTCAGGCAAGCACGATTGCAAGGGTGGGCGCGCCGACCCAGCTTTCT
TGTACAAAGTTGGCATTATAAGAAAGCATTGCTTATCAATTTGTTGCAACGAACAGGTCACTATCAGTCA
AAATAAAATCATTATTTGCCATCCAGCTGATATCCCCTATAGTGAGTCGTATTACATGGTCATAGCTGTT
TCCTGGCAGCTCTGGCCCGTGTCTCAAAATCTCTGATGTTACATTGCACAAGATAAAAATATATCATCAT
GAACAATAAAACTGTCTGCTTACATAAACAGTAATACAAGGGGTGTTATGAGCCATATTCAACGGGAAAC
GTCGAGGCCGCGATTAAATTCCAACATGGATGCTGATTTATATGGGTATAAATGGGCTCGCGATAATGTC
GGGCAATCAGGTGCGACAATCTATCGCTTGTATGGGAAGCCCGATGCGCCAGAGTTGTTTCTGAAACATG
GCAAAGGTAGCGTTGCCAATGATGTTACAGATGAGATGGTCAGACTAAACTGGCTGACGGAATTTATGCC
TCTTCCGACCATCAAGCATTTTATCCGTACTCCTGATGATGCATGGTTACTCACCACTGCGATCCCCGGA
AAAACAGCATTCCAGGTATTAGAAGAATATCCTGATTCAGGTGAAAATATTGTTGATGCGCTGGCAGTGT
TCCTGCGCCGGTTGCATTCGATTCCTGTTTGTAATTGTCCTTTTAACAGCGATCGCGTATTTCGTCTCGC
TCAGGCGCAATCACGAATGAATAACGGTTTGGTTGATGCGAGTGATTTTGATGACGAGCGTAATGGCTGG
CCTGTTGAACAAGTCTGGAAAGAAATGCATAAACTTTTGCCATTCTCACCGGATTCAGTCGTCACTCATG
GTGATTTCTCACTTGATAACCTTATTTTTGACGAGGGGAAATTAATAGGTTGTATTGATGTTGGACGAGT
CGGAATCGCAGACCGATACCAGGATCTTGCCATCCTATGGAACTGCCTCGGTGAGTTTTCTCCTTCATTA
CAGAAACGGCTTTTTCAAAAATATGGTATTGATAATCCTGATATGAATAAATTGCAGTTTCATTTGATGC
TCGATGAGTTTTTCTAATCAGAATTGGTTAATTGGTTGTAACACTGGCAGAGCATTACGCTGACTTGACG
GGACGGCGCAAGCTCATGACCAAAATCCCTTAACGTGAGTTACGCGTCGTTCCACTGAGCGTCAGACCCC
GTAGAAAAGATCAAAGGATCTTCTTGAGATCCTTTTTTTCTGCGCGTAATCTGCTGCTTGCAAACAAAAA
AACCACCGCTACCAGCGGTGGTTTGTTTGCCGGATCAAGAGCTACCAACTCTTTTTCCGAAGGTAACTGG
CTTCAGCAGAGCGCAGATACCAAATACTGTCCTTCTAGTGTAGCCGTAGTTAGGCCACCACTTCAAGAAC
TCTGTAGCACCGCCTACATACCTCGCTCTGCTAATCCTGTTACCAGTGGCTGCTGCCAGTGGCGATAAGT
CGTGTCTTACCGGGTTGGACTCAAGACGATAGTTACCGGATAAGGCGCAGCGGTCGGGCTGAACGGGGGG
TTCGTGCACACAGCCCAGCTTGGAGCGAACGACCTACACCGAACTGAGATACCTACAGCGTGAGCATTGA
GAAAGCGCCACGCTTCCCGAAGGGAGAAAGGCGGACAGGTATCCGGTAAGCGGCAGGGTCGGAACAGGAG
AGCGCACGAGGGAGCTTCCAGGGGGAAACGCCTGGTATCTTTATAGTCCTGTCGGGTTTCGCCACCTCTG
ACTTGAGCGTCGATTTTTGTGATGCTCGTCAGGGGGGCGGAGCCTATGGAAAAACGCCAGCAACGCGGCC
TTTTTACGGTTCCTGGCCTTTTGCTGGCCTTTTGCTCACATGTTCTTTCCTGCGTTATCCCCTGATTCTG
TGGATAACCGTATTACCGCCTTTGAGTGAGCTGATACCGCTCGCCGCAGCCGAACGACCGAGCGCAGCGA
GTCAGTGAGCGAGGAAGCGGAAGAGCGCCCAATACGCAAACCGCCTCTCCCCGCGCGTTGGCCGATTCAT
TAATGCAGCTGGCACGACAGGTTTCCCGACTGGAAAGCGGGCAGTGAGCGCAACGCAATTAATACGCGTA
CCGCTAGCCAGGAAGAGTTTGTAGAAACGCAAAAAGGCCATCCGTCAGGATGGCCTTCTGCTTAGTTTGA
TGCCTGGCAGTTTATGGCGGGCGTCCTGCCCGCCACCCTCCGGGCCGTTGCTTCACAACGTTCAAATCCG
CTCCCGGCGGATTTGTCCTACTCAGGAGAGCGTTCACCGACAAACAACAGATAAAACGAAAGGCCCAGTC
TTCCGACTGAGCCTTTCGTTTTATTTGATGCCTGGCAGTTCCCTACTCTCGCGTTAACGCTAGCATGGAT
GTTTTCCCAGTCACGACGTTGTAAAACGACGGCCAGTCTTAAGCTCGGGCCC
Features (pLannotate 1.2.2; 12 found; start..end, strand, type, name):
      1..100     +  protein_bind   attL1: mutant version of attL; recombination site for the Gateway® LR reaction LR Clonase™
    112..132     +  RBS            RBS: efficient ribosome binding site from bacteriophage T7 gene 10 (Olins and Rangwala, 1989)
    325..341     -  promoter       chicken β-actin promoter (fragment): contains a 21-bp deletion relative to the standard chicken β-actin promoter
    946..1293    +  CDS            BHLH80 (fragment): BH080_ARATH - Also known as EN71. Experimental evidence at transcript level: Swiss-Prot protein existence level 2. From Arabidopsis thaliana (Mouse-ear cress).
   1319..1418    -  protein_bind   attL2: mutant version of attL; recombination site for the Gateway® LR reaction LR Clonase™
   1436..1454    -  promoter       T7 promoter: promoter for bacteriophage T7 RNA polymerase
   1588..2397    +  CDS            KanR: aminoglycoside phosphotransferase; aph(3')-Ia; confers resistance to kanamycin in bacteria or G418 (Geneticin®) in eukaryotes
   2544..3132    +  rep_origin     ori: high-copy-number ColE1/pMB1/pBR322/pUC origin of replication
   3315..3407    +  CDS            lacI (fragment): lac repressor; lacI; The lac repressor binds to the lac operator to inhibit transcription in E. coli. This inhibition can be relieved by adding lactose or isopropyl-β-D-thiogalactopyranoside (IPTG).
   3462..3489    -  terminator     rrnB T2 terminator: transcription terminator T2 from the E. coli rrnB gene
   3621..3664    +  terminator     rrnB T1 terminator: Escherichia coli rrnB; transcription terminator T1 from the E. coli rrnB gene
   3711..3747    -  CDS            lacZα (fragment): LacZα fragment of β-galactosidase; lacZ fragment
