[The description below was written by a language model from this plasmid's Addgene catalogue record and pLannotate feature annotations shown in this document.]
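Description:
pUT1677-HQ858868 is a Gateway entry clone built on the Invitrogen pENTR/SD backbone, carrying the coding sequence of a rice (Oryza sativa) helix-loop-helix transcription factor encoded by locus Os01g0900800 / LOC_Os01g67480. The plasmid totals about 3.8 kb, consistent with the 2.6 kb backbone plus the 1161 bp insert. It is propagated in E. coli under kanamycin selection via the aph(3')-Ia KanR gene. The feature table identifies a ColE1/pUC-type origin, normally considered high copy, although the catalogue entry lists the plasmid as low copy. The rrnB T1 and T2 terminators lie upstream of the cloning region, where they insulate the insert from read-through transcription arising in the backbone.

The insert sits between attL1 and attL2, so an LR Clonase reaction can transfer it in a defined orientation into any attR-containing destination vector. Just downstream of attL1 is the bacteriophage T7 gene 10 ribosome binding site characteristic of the SD version of this backbone, which supports translation in bacterial expression destinations. A T7 promoter lies outside attL2 on the opposite strand. According to the depositor, the CDS was PCR-amplified from a rice full-length cDNA library template and the stop codon was omitted, which makes the clone suitable for C-terminal fusions to tags or reporters supplied by the destination vector. The annotation tool's partial match to Arabidopsis BHLH80 within the insert reflects homology in the conserved bHLH region, while the very short hits to a chicken β-actin promoter, lacI and lacZα are probably incidental or backbone remnants rather than functional elements. The clone belongs to a grass transcription factor ORF collection associated with a comparative regulatory genomics resource.
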