Addgene plasmid #27950: pUT1677-HQ858868
Depositing lab: John Gray & Erich Grotewold. Depositing organization: University of Toledo. Publication: GRASSIUS: a platform for comparative regulatory genomics across the grasses. Yilmaz A, Nishiyama MY Jr, Fuentes BG, Souza GM, Janies D, Gray J, Grotewold E. Plant Physiol. 2009 Jan;149(1):171-80. doi: 10.1104/pp.108.128579. Epub 2008 Nov 5. PubMed 18987217.
Backbone
  Vector backbone: pENTR/SD
  Backbone manufacturer: Invitrogen
  Backbone size w/o insert (bp): 2601
  Vector type: Entry vector
Growth in bacteria
  Bacterial resistance: Kanamycin, 50 μg/mL
  Growth temperature: 37°C
  Growth strain: DH5alpha
  Growth instructions: E. coli Top10 (Invitrogen)
  Copy number: Low Copy
Gene/Insert
  Gene/Insert name: HLH transcription factor encoded by Os01g0900800 LOC_Os01g67480
  Species: Oryza sativa (rice)
  Insert size (bp): 1161
  GenBank ID: HQ858868
  Cloning method: Restriction Enzyme
  Sequencing primers: 5′ M13 For; 3′ M13 Rev
Terms and licenses: Academic/Nonprofit Terms; Industry Terms: Not Available to Industry
Depositor comments: This CDS was amplified using PCR from a full length cDNA template from the OSIIEa, OSIIEb, and OSJNEa thru OSJNEf full length cDNA libraries generated by the Guoliang Wang lab at Ohio State University. The PCR product omitted the stop codon. The PCR product was cloned into a Gateway pENTR/SD entry vector. Further information on this gene may be obtained at www.grassius.org using the Genbank number. (The second half of the plasmid name is the Genbank Number for the sequence of the insert)
How to cite: pUT1677-HQ858868 was a gift from John Gray & Erich Grotewold (Addgene plasmid # 27950 ; http://n2t.net/addgene:27950 ; RRID:Addgene_27950)
