>Addgene plasmid #27950 | pUT1677-HQ858868 | addgene partial sequence | sequence record 34241 | 27950 with M13pUC-fwd
ATGATTTTATTTTGACTGATAGTGACCTGTTCGTTGCAACAAATTGATGAGCAATGCTTTTTTATAATGC
CAACTTTGTACAAAAAAGCAGGCTCCGCGGCCGCCTTGTTTAACTTTAAGAAGGAGCCCTTCACCATGAA
CAGGATGACGGCGCCGCACGGGGGGATGCCGCCGCCGCCGATGCCGGCGGCGGGGGGGCTGGCGAGGTAC
GGCTCGGCGCCGGGGTCGCTGCTGGCGTCGATCGCCGACTCGGTGATCCGGGGCCGCGGGGTTGGGGTTG
TCGATCAGCTGCATCATCATCAGCATCAGCATCAGCTTCCGCCGCCGCCGCCGCCGCAGCAGCAGCAGAT
GGTGGGGAGGTACTTCTCCGCGGAGTCGTCGGGGCTCACCTCCTGCGAGTCCAGCTGCCGGACGACGACG
ACGACGTCCACAGCGGCGGCGGCCGATGTCGGGCGGCACCCGCTCGAGCGCGCGTACGGCGGCTCCGGCG
AGATCCACGTCGACGCCTCCTCCGCCGCCGTCCCGCTCTTCCGCCACAGCAGCTCCCCCGCCGGCCTCCT
CTCCCGCCTCATGGCTGACCCGCACGGCAATGGCATGGCCGCGACGAGAGGGATGGGCGGCTACTCCGGC
GGCGGCGGC
